>Addgene plasmid #182487 | Linked Free ClLIS1 (M) | depositor full sequence | sequence record 353111 | Linked Free ClLIS1 (M) sequence 7555 bps
TTATAGTTTTTTCTCCTTGACGTTAAAGTATAGAGGTATATTAACAATTTTTTGTTGATACTTTTATGAC
ATTTGAATAAGAAGTAATACAAACTGAAAATGTTGAAAGTATTAGTTAAAGTGGTTATGCAGCTTTTCCA
TTTATATATCTGTTAATAGATCAAAAATCATCGCTTCGCTGATTAATTACCCCAGAAATAAGGCTAAAAA
ACTAATCGCATTATCATCCTATGGTTGTTAATTTGATTCGTTAATTTGAAGGTTTGTGGGGCCAGGTTAC
TGCCAATTTTTCCTCTTCATAACCATAAAAGCTAGTATTGTAGAATCTTTATTGTTCGGAGCAGTGCGGC
GCGAGGCACATCTGCGTTTCAGGAACGCGACCGGTGAAGACGAGGACGCACGGAGGAGAGTCTTCCGTCG
GAGGGCTGTCGCCCGCTCGGCGGCTTCTAATCCGTACTTCAATATAGCAATGAGCAGTTAAGCGTATTAC
TGAAAGTTCCAAAGAGAAGGTTTTTTTAGGCTAAGATAATGGGGCTCTTTACATTTCCACAACATATAAG
TAAGATTAGATATGGATATGTATATGGTGGTAATGCCATGTAATATGATTATTAAACTTCTTTGCGTCCA
TCCAAAAAAAAAGTAAGAATTTTTGAAAATTCAATATAAGGATCCAAAATGGCTTCAGAAAAAGAAATTA
GGAGAGAGAGATTCTTGAACGTTTTCCCTAAATTAGTAGAGGAATTGAACGCATCGCTTTTGGCTTACGG
TATGCCTAAGGAAGCATGTGACTGGTATGCCCACTCATTGAACTACAACACTCCAGGCGGTAAGCTAAAT
AGAGGTTTGTCCGTTGTGGACACGTATGCTATTCTCTCCAACAAGACCGTTGAACAATTGGGGCAAGAAG
AATACGAAAAGGTTGCCATTCTAGGTTGGTGCATTGAGTTGTTGCAGGCTTACTGGTTGGTCGCCGATGA
TATGATGGACAAGTCCATTACCAGAAGAGGCCAACCATGTTGGTACAAGGTTCCTGAAGTTGGGGAAATT
GCCATCTGGGACGCATTCATGTTAGAGGCTGCTATCTACAAGCTTTTGAAATCTCACTTCAGAAACGAAA
AATACTACATAGATATCACCGAATTGTTCCATGAGGTCACCTTCCAAACCGAATTGGGCCAATTGATGGA
CTTAATCACTGCACCTGAAGACAAAGTCGACTTGAGTAAGTTCTCCCTAAAGAAGCACTCCTTCATAGTT
ACTTTCAAGACTGCTTACTATTCTTTCTACTTGCCTGTCGCATTGGCCATGTACGTTGCCGGTATCACGG
ATGAAAAGGATTTGAAACAAGCCAGAGATGTCTTGATTCCATTGGGTGAATACTTCCAAATTCAAGATGA
CTACTTAGACTGCTTCGGTACCCCAGAACAGATCGGTAAGATCGGTACAGATATCCAAGATAACAAATGT
TCTTGGGTAATCAACAAGGCATTAGAACTTGCTTCCGCAGAACAAAGAAAGACTTTAGACGAAAATTACG
GTAAGAAGGACTCAGTCGCAGAAGCCAAATGCAAAAAGATTTTCAATGACTTGAAAATTGAACAGCTATA
CCACGAATATGAAGAGTCTATTGCCAAGGATTTGAAGGCCAAAATTTCTCAGGTCGATGAGTCTCGTGGC
TTCAAAGCTGATGTCTTAACTGCGTTCTTGAACAAAGTTTACAAGAGAAGCAAAAGATCTGCTGGTGGAG
GAGGTACTGGTGGTGCTGAGCTCATGAGAAGATCAGCTAACTATCAACCATCCATTTGGGACCACGACTT
TTTACAATCCTTGAACTCTAACTACACCGACGAAGCATACAAGAGAAGAGCAGAAGAATTACGTGGTAAA
GTAAAGATAGCCATCAAAGATGTCATCGAACCTTTGGACCAATTGGAATTGATTGATAACTTGCAAAGAT
TGGGTTTAGCCCATAGATTTGAAACCGAAATCAGAAACATCTTGAACAACATCTATAACAACAATAAGGA
TTACAACTGGAGAAAGGAAAATTTGTACGCTACTTCCTTGGAATTCAGATTGTTAAGACAACACGGTTAC
CCAGTCAGTCAAGAAGTTTTTAACGGTTTCAAGGATGACCAAGGTGGTTTTATTTGTGATGACTTCAAGG
GTATATTGTCCTTGCATGAAGCTTCTTACTACTCATTGGAAGGTGAAAGTATAATGGAAGAAGCATGGCA
ATTCACTTCCAAACACTTGAAGGAAGTTATGATAAGTAAAAATATGGAAGAAGATGTTTTCGTAGCTGAA
CAAGCAAAGAGAGCCTTGGAATTACCATTGCATTGGAAAGTTCCTATGTTGGAAGCAAGATGGTTCATCC
ATATATACGAAAGAAGAGAAGATAAGAACCACTTGTTGTTGGAATTGGCAAAGATGGAATTCAATACATT
ACAAGCCATCTATCAAGAAGAATTGAAGGAAATCTCTGGTTGGTGGAAGGATACCGGTTTGGGTGAAAAG
TTGTCATTCGCTAGAAATAGATTGGTCGCATCTTTCTTATGGTCAATGGGTATTGCCTTTGAACCTCAAT
TCGCTTACTGTAGAAGAGTTTTGACAATCTCTATTGCATTGATCACCGTTATAGATGACATCTATGACGT
ATACGGTACTTTGGATGAATTGGAAATCTTTACAGACGCTGTTGAAAGATGGGATATCAACTATGCATTA
AAGCATTTGCCAGGTTACATGAAGATGTGCTTTTTAGCCTTGTACAACTTCGTCAACGAATTCGCTTACT
ACGTTTTGAAGCAACAAGATTTCGACTTATTGTTATCTATTAAAAACGCTTGGTTGGGTTTGATACAAGC
CTATTTGGTAGAGGCTAAGTGGTACCATTCTAAGTACACACCTAAGTTGGAAGAATACTTGGAAAACGGT
TTAGTCTCAATCACTGGTCCATTGATCATCACAATCTCCTATTTGAGTGGTACTAACCCTATCATTAAAA
AGGAATTGGAATTCTTGGAATCAAACCCAGATATCGTTCACTGGTCTTCAAAAATTTTCAGATTGCAAGA
TGACTTAGGTACTTCCAGTGACGAAATTCAAAGAGGTGACGTACCTAAATCTATACAATGCTACATGCAT
GAAACAGGTGCATCAGAAGAAGTTGCCAGACAACACATTAAGGATATGATGAGACAAATGTGGAAAAAGG
TTAATGCTTACACCGCAGATAAAGACTCCCCATTGACTGGTACTACAACCGAATTCTTGTTGAACTTAGT
TAGAATGTCTCATTTCATGTATTTGCATGGTGACGGTCACGGTGTACAAAATCAAGAAACCATTGATGTC
GGTTTTACTTTGTTATTCCAACCTATTCCATTAGAAGATAAACACATGGCATTCACCGCATCACCAGGTA
CAAAGGGTTAATAGCTCGAGATAGATTAATTTAAACAGTATATGTACAGTTTTATATATATATATATATA
TATATACATATATAAAGAAACCTGTGCGTTTTTTGTATTTTCAAATACATTTAGTTTTGGCGCCACTTCT
ATAAAAGGTCTCATGATATTGTTACTCTAGAGATCCCAATACAACAGATCACGTGATCTTTTGTAAGATG
AAGTTGAAGTGAGTGTTGCACCGTGCCAATGCAGGTGGCTATTAGATTAAATATGTGATTTGTTCTATTA
AGTTTCCTGTATAATTAATGGGGAGCGCTGATTCTCTTTTGGTACGCTTCCCATCCAGCATTTCTGTATC
TTTCACCTTCAACCTTAGGATCTCTACCCTTGGCGAAAAGTCCTCTGCCAACAATGATGATATCTGATCC
ACCACTTACAACTTCGTCGACGGTTCTGTACTGCTGACCCAATGCATCGCCTTTGTCGTCTAAACCTACA
CCTGGGGTCATGATTAGCCAATCAAACCCTTCTTCTCTTCCTCCCATATCGTTCTGAGCAATGAACCCAA
TAACGAAATCTTTATCACTCTTTGCAATATCAACGGTACCCTTAGTATATTCACCGTGTGCTAGAGAACC
CTTGGAAGACAATTCAGCAAGCATCAATAATCCCCTTGGTTCTTTGGTGACCTCTTGCGCACCTTGTTTC
AAGCCAGCAACAATACCAGCACCAGTAACCCCGTGGGCGTTGGTGATATCAGACCATTCTGCGATACGGT
AAACGCCCGATGTATATTGTAATTTGACTGTGTTACCGATATCGGCGAATTTTCTGTCCTCAAATATCAA
GAACTTGTATTTCTCTGCCAATGCTTTCAATGGAACGACAGTACCCTCATAACTGAAATCATCCAAGATA
TCAACGTGTGTTTTCAAAAGGCAAATGTATGGACCCAACGTTTCAACAAGTTTCAATAGCTCATCAGTCG
AACGAACGTCAAGAGAAGCACACAAATTGGTCTTCTTTTCATCCATTAAACGTAAAAGTTTCGATGCAAC
CGGACTTGCATGAGTCTCAGCTCTACTGGTATATGATTTTGTGGACATGTTTTATCTTCGTTTCCTGCAG
GTTTTTGTTCTGTGCAGTTGGGTTAAGAATACTGGGCAATTTCATGTTTCTTCAACACCACATATGCGTA
TATATACCAATCTAAGTCTGTGCTCCTTCCTTCGTTCTTCCTTCTGCTCGGAGATTACCGAATCAAAAAA
ATTTAAATGAATTCACTGGCCGTCGTTTTACAACGTCGTGACTGGGAAAACCCTGGCGTTACCCAACTTA
ATCGCCTTGCAGCACATCCCCCTTTCGCCAGCTGGCGTAATAGCGAAGAGGCCCGCACCGATCGCCCTTC
CCAACAGTTGCGCAGCCTGAATGGCGAATGGCGCCTGATGCGGTATTTTCTCCTTACGCATCTGTGCGGT
ATTTCACACCGCATATGGTGCACTCTCAGTACAATCTGCTCTGATGCCGCATAGTTAAGCCAGCCCCGAC
ACCCGCCAACACCCGCTGACGCGCCCTGACGGGCTTGTCTGCTCCCGGCATCCGCTTACAGACAAGCTGT
GACCGTCTCCGGGAGCTGCATGTGTCAGAGGTTTTCACCGTCATCACCGAAACGCGCGAGACGAAAGGGC
CTCGTGATACGCCTATTTTTATAGGTTAATGTCATGATAATAATGGTTTCTTAGACGTCAGGTGGCACTT
TTCGGGGAAATGTGCGCGGAACCCCTATTTGTTTATTTTTCTAAATACATTCAAATATGTATCCGCTCAT
GAGACAATAACCCTGATAAATGCTTCAATAATATTGAAAAAGGAAGAGTATGAGTATTCAACATTTCCGT
GTCGCCCTTATTCCCTTTTTTGCGGCATTTTGCCTTCCTGTTTTTGCTCACCCAGAAACGCTGGTGAAAG
TAAAAGATGCTGAAGATCAGTTGGGTGCACGAGTGGGTTACATCGAACTGGATCTCAACAGCGGTAAGAT
CCTTGAGAGTTTTCGCCCCGAAGAACGTTTTCCAATGATGAGCACTTTTAAAGTTCTGCTATGTGGCGCG
GTATTATCCCGTATTGACGCCGGGCAAGAGCAACTCGGTCGCCGCATACACTATTCTCAGAATGACTTGG
TTGAGTACTCACCAGTCACAGAAAAGCATCTTACGGATGGCATGACAGTAAGAGAATTATGCAGTGCTGC
CATAACCATGAGTGATAACACTGCGGCCAACTTACTTCTGACAACGATCGGAGGACCGAAGGAGCTAACC
GCTTTTTTGCACAACATGGGGGATCATGTAACTCGCCTTGATCGTTGGGAACCGGAGCTGAATGAAGCCA
TACCAAACGACGAGCGTGACACCACGATGCCTGTAGCAATGGCAACAACGTTGCGCAAACTATTAACTGG
CGAACTACTTACTCTAGCTTCCCGGCAACAATTAATAGACTGGATGGAGGCGGATAAAGTTGCAGGACCA
CTTCTGCGCTCGGCCCTTCCGGCTGGCTGGTTTATTGCTGATAAATCTGGAGCCGGTGAGCGTGGGTCTC
GCGGTATCATTGCAGCACTGGGGCCAGATGGTAAGCCCTCCCGTATCGTAGTTATCTACACGACGGGGAG
TCAGGCAACTATGGATGAACGAAATAGACAGATCGCTGAGATAGGTGCCTCACTGATTAAGCATTGGTAA
CTGTCAGACCAAGTTTACTCATATATACTTTAGATTGATTTAAAACTTCATTTTTAATTTAAAAGGATCT
AGGTGAAGATCCTTTTTGATAATCTCATGACCAAAATCCCTTAACGTGAGTTTTCGTTCCACTGAGCGTC
AGACCCCGTAGAAAAGATCAAAGGATCTTCTTGAGATCCTTTTTTTCTGCGCGTAATCTGCTGCTTGCAA
ACAAAAAAACCACCGCTACCAGCGGTGGTTTGTTTGCCGGATCAAGAGCTACCAACTCTTTTTCCGAAGG
TAACTGGCTTCAGCAGAGCGCAGATACCAAATACTGTCCTTCTAGTGTAGCCGTAGTTAGGCCACCACTT
CAAGAACTCTGTAGCACCGCCTACATACCTCGCTCTGCTAATCCTGTTACCAGTGGCTGCTGCCAGTGGC
GATAAGTCGTGTCTTACCGGGTTGGACTCAAGACGATAGTTACCGGATAAGGCGCAGCGGTCGGGCTGAA
CGGGGGGTTCGTGCACACAGCCCAGCTTGGAGCGAACGACCTACACCGAACTGAGATACCTACAGCGTGA
GCTATGAGAAAGCGCCACGCTTCCCGAAGGGAGAAAGGCGGACAGGTATCCGGTAAGCGGCAGGGTCGGA
ACAGGAGAGCGCACGAGGGAGCTTCCAGGGGGAAACGCCTGGTATCTTTATAGTCCTGTCGGGTTTCGCC
ACCTCTGACTTGAGCGTCGATTTTTGTGATGCTCGTCAGGGGGGCGGAGCCTATGGAAAAACGCCAGCAA
CGCGGCCTTTTTACGGTTCCTGGCCTTTTGCTGGCCTTTTGCTCACATGTTCTTTCCTGCGTTATCCCCT
GATTCTGTGGATAACCGTATTACCGCCTTTGAGTGAGCTGATACCGCTCGCCGCAGCCGAACGACCGAGC
GCAGCGAGTCAGTGAGCGAGGAAGCGGAAGAGCGCCCAATACGCAAACCGCCTCTCCCCGCGCGTTGGCC
GATTCATTAATGCAGCTGGCACGACAGGTTTCCCGACTGGAAAGCGGGCAGTGAGCGCAACGCAATTAAT
GTGAGTTAGCTCACTCATTAGGCACCCCAGGCTTTACACTTTATGCTTCCGGCTCGTATGTTGTGTGGAA
TTGTGAGCGGATAACAATTTCACACAGGAAACAGCTATGACCATGATTACGCCAAGCTTGCATGCATTTA
AATCATTACGACCGAGATTCCCGGGTAATAACTGATATAATTAAATTGAAGCTCTAATTTGTGAGTTTAG
TATACATGCATTTACTTATAATACAGTTTTTTAGTTTTGCTGGCCGCATCTTCTCAAATATGCTTCCCAG
CCTGCTTTTCTGTAACGTTCACCCTCTACCTTAGCATCCCTTCCCTTTGCAAATAGTCCTACTAG
Features (pLannotate 1.2.2; 16 found; start..end, strand, type, name):
      6..658     -  promoter       GAL1,10 promoter: GAL1 and GAL10 genes of S. cerevisiae; divergent inducible promoter, regulated by Gal4
    679..1734    +  CDS            ERG20: FPPS_YEAST - Also known as BOT3, FDS1, FPP1. Experimental evidence at protein level: Swiss-Prot protein existence level 1. Catalyzes the sequential condensation of isopentenyl pyrophosphate with the allylic pyrophosphates, dimethylallyl pyrophosphate, and then with the resultant geranylpyrophosphate to the ultimate product farnesyl pyrophosphate. From Saccharomyces cerevisiae (strain ATCC 204508 / S288c) (Baker's yeast).
   1777..3438    +  CDS            RLC1_CITSI (fragment): Experimental evidence at protein level: Swiss-Prot protein existence level 1. Catalyzes the conversion of geranyl diphosphate to (+)-(4R)- limonene (PubMed:28272875, PubMed:28272876). Produces exclusively the (+)-enantiomer (PubMed:28272875). Can use neryl diphosphate as substrate (PubMed:28272876). Has no activity with farnesyl diphosphate (PubMed:28272875). From Citrus sinensis (Sweet orange) (Citrus aurantium var. sinensis).
   3743..4528    -  CDS            URA3: PYRF_YEAST - Experimental evidence at protein level: Swiss-Prot protein existence level 1. From Saccharomyces cerevisiae (strain ATCC 204508 / S288c) (Baker's yeast).
   4531..4694    -  promoter       URA3 promoter (fragment): S. cerevisiae URA3
   4701..4858    +  CDS            lacZα (fragment): LacZα fragment of β-galactosidase; lacZ fragment
   4864..4963    -  misc_feature   bom (fragment): basis of mobility region from pBR322
   5065..5100    -  CDS            rop (fragment): Rop protein, which maintains plasmids at low copy number; rop
   5195..5299    +  promoter       AmpR promoter: bla
   5300..6160    +  CDS            AmpR: β-lactamase; bla; confers resistance to ampicillin, carbenicillin, and related antibiotics
   6331..6919    +  rep_origin     ori: high-copy-number ColE1/pMB1/pBR322/pUC origin of replication
   7102..7194    +  CDS            lacI (fragment): lac repressor; lacI; The lac repressor binds to the lac operator to inhibit transcription in E. coli. This inhibition can be relieved by adding lactose or isopropyl-β-D-thiogalactopyranoside (IPTG).
   7207..7228    +  protein_bind   CAP binding site: CAP binding activates transcription in the presence of cAMP. E. coli catabolite activator protein
   7243..7273    +  promoter       lac promoter: promoter for the E. coli lac operon
   7281..7297    +  protein_bind   lac operator: The lac repressor binds to the lac operator to inhibit transcription in E. coli. This inhibition can be relieved by adding lactose or isopropyl-β-D-thiogalactopyranoside (IPTG). lac repressor encoded by lacI
   7451..7550    -  CDS            URA3 (fragment): orotidine-5'-phosphate decarboxylase, required for uracil biosynthesis; S. cerevisiae URA3; yeast auxotrophic marker, counterselectable with 5-fluoroorotic acid (5-FOA)
