>Addgene plasmid #182487 | Linked Free ClLIS1 (M) | addgene full sequence | sequence record 360431 | Addgene NGS Result
TTTTCTGTAACGTTCACCCTCTACCTTAGCATCCCTTCCCTTTGCAAATAGTCCTACTAGTTATAGTTTT
TTCTCCTTGACGTTAAAGTATAGAGGTATATTAACAATTTTTTGTTGATACTTTTATGACATTTGAATAA
GAAGTAATACAAACCGAAAATGTTGAAAGTATTAGTTAAAGTGGTTATGCAGCTTTTGCATTTATATATC
TGTTAATAGATCAAAAATCATCGCTTCGCTGATTAATTACCCCAGAAATAAGGCTAAAAAACTAATCGCA
TTATTATCCTATGGTTGTTAATTTGATTCGTTGATTTGAAGGTTTGTGGGGCCAGGTTACTGCCAATTTT
TCCTCTTCATAACCATAAAAGCTAGTATTGTAGAATCTTTATTGTTCGGAGCAGTGCGGCGCGAGGCACA
TCTGCGTTTCAGGAACGCGACCGGTGAAGACCAGGACGCACGGAGGAGAGTCTTCCGTCGGAGGGCTGTC
GCCCGCTCGGCGGCTTCTAATCCGTACTTCAATATAGCAATGAGCAGTTAAGCGTATTACTGAAAGTTCC
AAAGAGAAGGTTTTTTTAGGCTAAGATAATGGGGCTTTTTACATTTCCACAACATATAAGTAAGATTAGA
TATGGATATGTATATGGTGGTATTGCCATGTAATATGATTATTAAACTTCTTTGCGTCCATCCAAAAAAA
AAAGTAAGAATTTTTGAAAATTCAATATAAGGATCCAAAATGGCTTCAGAAAAAGAAATTAGGAGAGAGA
GATTCTTGAACGTTTTCCCTAAATTAGTAGAGGAATTGAACGCATCGCTTTTGGCTTACGGTATGCCTAA
GGAAGCATGTGACTGGTATGCCCACTCATTGAACTACAACACTCCAGGCGGTAAGCTAAATAGAGGTTTG
TCCGTTGTGGACACGTATGCTATTCTCTCCAACAAGACCGTTGAACAATTGGGGCAAGAAGAATACGAAA
AGGTTGCCATTCTAGGTTGGTGCATTGAGTTGTTGCAGGCTTACTGGTTGGTCGCCGATGATATGATGGA
CAAGTCCATTACCAGAAGAGGCCAACCATGTTGGTACAAGGTTCCTGAAGTTGGGGAAATTGCCATCTGG
GACGCATTCATGTTAGAGGCTGCTATCTACAAGCTTTTGAAATCTCACTTCAGAAACGAAAAATACTACA
TAGATATCACCGAATTGTTCCATGAGGTCACCTTCCAAACCGAATTGGGCCAATTGATGGACTTAATCAC
TGCACCTGAAGACAAAGTCGACTTGAGTAAGTTCTCCCTAAAGAAGCACTCCTTCATAGTTACTTTCAAG
ACTGCTTACTATTCTTTCTACTTGCCTGTCGCATTGGCCATGTACGTTGCCGGTATCACGGATGAAAAGG
ATTTGAAACAAGCCAGAGATGTCTTGATTCCATTGGGTGAATACTTCCAAATTCAAGATGACTACTTAGA
CTGCTTCGGTACCCCAGAACAGATCGGTAAGATCGGTACAGATATCCAAGATAACAAATGTTCTTGGGTA
ATCAACAAGGCATTAGAACTTGCTTCCGCAGAACAAAGAAAGACTTTAGACGAAAATTACGGTAAGAAGG
ACTCAGTCGCAGAAGCCAAATGCAAAAAGATTTTCAATGACTTGAAAATTGAACAGCTATACCACGAATA
TGAAGAGTCTATTGCCAAGGATTTGAAGGCCAAAATTTCTCAGGTCGATGAGTCTCGTGGCTTCAAAGCT
GATGTCTTAACTGCGTTCTTGAACAAAGTTTACAAGAGAAGCAAAAGATCTGCTGGTGGAGGAGGTACTG
GTGGTGCTGAGCTCATGAGAAGATCAGCTAACTATCAACCATCCATTTGGGACCACGACTTTTTACAATC
CTTGAACTCTAACTACACCGACGAAGCATACAAGAGAAGAGCAGAAGAATTACGTGGTAAAGTAAAGATA
GCCATCAAAGATGTCATCGAACCTTTGGACCAATTGGAATTGATTGATAACTTGCAAAGATTGGGTTTAG
CCCATAGATTTGAAACCGAAATCAGAAACATCTTGAACAACATCTATAACAACAATAAGGATTACAACTG
GAGAAAGGAAAATTTGTACGCTACTTCCTTGGAATTCAGATTGTTAAGACAACACGGTTACCCAGTCAGT
CAAGAAGTTTTTAACGGTTTCAAGGATGACCAAGGTGGTTTTATTTGTGATGACTTCAAGGGTATATTGT
CCTTGCATGAAGCTTCTTACTACTCATTGGAAGGTGAAAGTATAATGGAAGAAGCATGGCAATTCACTTC
CAAACACTTGAAGGAAGTTATGATAAGTAAAAATATGGAAGAAGATGTTTTCGTAGCTGAACAAGCAAAG
AGAGCCTTGGAATTACCATTGCATTGGAAAGTTCCTATGTTGGAAGCAAGATGGTTCATCCATATATACG
AAAGAAGAGAAGATAAGAACCACTTGTTGTTGGAATTGGCAAAGATGGAATTCAATACATTACAAGCCAT
CTATCAAGAAGAATTGAAGGAAATCTCTGGTTGGTGGAAGGATACCGGTTTGGGTGAAAAGTTGTCATTC
GCTAGAAATAGATTGGTCGCATCTTTCTTATGGTCAATGGGTATTGCCTTTGAACCTCAATTCGCTTACT
GTAGAAGAGTTTTGACAATCTCTATTGCATTGATCACCGTTATAGATGACATCTATGACGTATACGGTAC
TTTGGATGAATTGGAAATCTTTACAGACGCTGTTGAAAGATGGGATATCAACTATGCATTAAAGCATTTG
CCAGGTTACATGAAGATGTGCTTTTTAGCCTTGTACAACTTCGTCAACGAATTCGCTTACTACGTTTTGA
AGCAACAAGATTTCGACTTATTGTTATCTATTAAAAACGCTTGGTTGGGTTTGATACAAGCCTATTTGGT
AGAGGCTAAGTGGTACCATTCTAAGTACACACCTAAGTTGGAAGAATACTTGGAAAACGGTTTAGTCTCA
ATCACTGGTCCATTGATCATCACAATCTCCTATTTGAGTGGTACTAACCCTATCATTAAAAAGGAATTGG
AATTCTTGGAATCAAACCCAGATATCGTTCACTGGTCTTCAAAAATTTTCAGATTGCAAGATGACTTAGG
TACTTCCAGTGACGAAATTCAAAGAGGTGACGTACCTAAATCTATACAATGCTACATGCATGAAACAGGT
GCATCAGAAGAAGTTGCCAGACAACACATTAAGGATATGATGAGACAAATGTGGAAAAAGGTTAATGCTT
ACACCGCAGATAAAGACTCCCCATTGACTGGTACTACAACCGAATTCTTGTTGAACTTAGTTAGAATGTC
TCATTTCATGTATTTGCATGGTGACGGTCACGGTGTACAAAATCAAGAAACCATTGATGTCGGTTTTACT
TTGTTATTCCAACCTATTCCATTAGAAGATAAACACATGGCATTCACCGCATCACCAGGTACAAAGGGTT
AATAGCTCGAGATAGATTAATTTAAACAGTATATGTACAGTTTTATATATATATATATATATATACATAT
ATAAAGAAACCTGTGCGTTTTTTGTATTTTCAAATACATTTAGTTTTGGCGCCACTTCTATAAAAGGTCT
CATGATATTGTTACTCTAGAGATCCCAATACAACAGATCACGTGATCTTTTTGTAAGATGAAGTTGAAGT
AGTGTTGCACCGTGCCAATGCAGGTGGCTATTAGATTAAATATGTGATTTGTTCTATTAAGTTTCCTGTA
TAATTAATGGGGAGCGCTGATTCTCTTTTGGTACGCTTCCCATCCAGCATTTCTGTATCTTTCACCTTCA
ACCTTAGGATCTCTACCCTTGGCGAAAAGTCCTCTGCCAACAATGATGATATCTGATCCACCACTTACAA
CTTCGTCGACGGTTCTGTACTGCTGACCCAATGCATCGCCTTTGTCGTCTAAACCTACACCTGGGGTCAT
GATTAGCCAATCAAACCCTTCTTCTCTTCCTCCCATATCGTTCTGAGCAATGAACCCAATAACGAAATCT
TTATCACTCTTTGCAATATCAACGGTACCCTTAGTATATTCACCGTGTGCTAGAGAACCCTTGGAAGACA
ATTCAGCAAGCATCAATAATCCCCTTGGTTCTTTGGTGACCTCTTGCGCACCTTGTTTCAAGCCAGCAAC
AATACCAGCACCAGTAACCCCGTGGGCGTTGGTGATATCAGACCATTCTGCGATACGGTAAACGCCCGAT
GTATATTGTAATTTGACTGTGTTACCGATATCGGCGAATTTTCTGTCCTCAAATATCAAGAACTTGTATT
TCTCTGCCAATGCTTTCAATGGAACGACAGTACCCTCATAACTGAAATCATCCAAGATATCAACGTGTGT
TTTCAAAAGGCAAATGTATGGACCCAACGTTTCAACAAGTTTCAATAGCTCATCAGTCGAACGAACGTCA
AGAGAAGCACACAAATTGGTCTTCTTTTCATCCATTAAACGTAAAAGTTTCGATGCAACCGGACTTGCAT
GAGTCTCAGCTCTACTGGTATATGATTTTGTGGACATGTTTTATCTTCGTTTCCTGCAGGTTTTTGTTCT
GTGCAGTTGGGTTAAGAATACTGGGCAATTTCATGTTTCTTCAACACTACATATGCGTATATATACCAAT
CTAAGTCTGTGCTCCTTCCTTCGTTCTTCCTTCTGTTCGGAGATTACCGAATCAAAAAAATTTAAATGAA
TTCACTGGCCGTCGTTTTACAACGTCGTGACTGGGAAAACCCTGGCGTTACCCAACTTAATCGCCTTGCA
GCACATCCCCCTTTCGCCAGCTGGCGTAATAGCGAAGAGGCCCGCACCGATCGCCCTTCCCAACAGTTGC
GCAGCCTGAATGGCGAATGGCGCCTGATGCGGTATTTTCTCCTTACGCATCTGTGCGGTATTTCACACCG
CATATGGTGCACTCTCAGTACAATCTGCTCTGATGCCGCATAGTTAAGCCAGCCCCGACACCCGCCAACA
CCCGCTGACGCGCCCTGACGGGCTTGTCTGCTCCCGGCATCCGCTTACAGACAAGCTGTGACCGTCTCCG
GGAGCTGCATGTGTCAGAGGTTTTCACCGTCATCACCGAAACGCGCGAGACGAAAGGGCCTCGTGATACG
CCTATTTTTATAGGTTAATGTCATGATAATAATGGTTTCTTAGACGTCAGGTGGCACTTTTCGGGGAAAT
GTGCGCGGAACCCCTATTTGTTTATTTTTCTAAATACATTCAAATATGTATCCGCTCATGAGACAATAAC
CCTGATAAATGCTTCAATAATATTGAAAAAGGAAGAGTATGAGTATTCAACATTTCCGTGTCGCCCTTAT
TCCCTTTTTTGCGGCATTTTGCCTTCCTGTTTTTGCTCACCCAGAAACGCTGGTGAAAGTAAAAGATGCT
GAAGATCAGTTGGGTGCACGAGTGGGTTACATCGAACTGGATCTCAACAGCGGTAAGATCCTTGAGAGTT
TTCGCCCCGAAGAACGTTTTCCAATGATGAGCACTTTTAAAGTTCTGCTATGTGGCGCGGTATTATCCCG
TATTGACGCCGGGCAAGAGCAACTCGGTCGCCGCATACACTATTCTCAGAATGACTTGGTTGAGTACTCA
CCAGTCACAGAAAAGCATCTTACGGATGGCATGACAGTAAGAGAATTATGCAGTGCTGCCATAACCATGA
GTGATAACACTGCGGCCAACTTACTTCTGACAACGATCGGAGGACCGAAGGAGCTAACCGCTTTTTTGCA
CAACATGGGGGATCATGTAACTCGCCTTGATCGTTGGGAACCGGAGCTGAATGAAGCCATACCAAACGAC
GAGCGTGACACCACGATGCCTGTAGCAATGGCAACAACGTTGCGCAAACTATTAACTGGCGAACTACTTA
CTCTAGCTTCCCGGCAACAATTAATAGACTGGATGGAGGCGGATAAAGTTGCAGGACCACTTCTGCGCTC
GGCCCTTCCGGCTGGCTGGTTTATTGCTGATAAATCTGGAGCCGGTGAGCGTGGGTCTCGCGGTATCATT
GCAGCACTGGGGCCAGATGGTAAGCCCTCCCGTATCGTAGTTATCTACACGACGGGGAGTCAGGCAACTA
TGGATGAACGAAATAGACAGATCGCTGAGATAGGTGCCTCACTGATTAAGCATTGGTAACTGTCAGACCA
AGTTTACTCATATATACTTTAGATTGATTTAAAACTTCATTTTTAATTTAAAAGGATCTAGGTGAAGATC
CTTTTTGATAATCTCATGACCAAAATCCCTTAACGTGAGTTTTCGTTCCACTGAGCGTCAGACCCCGTAG
AAAAGATCAAAGGATCTTCTTGAGATCCTTTTTTTCTGCGCGTAATCTGCTGCTTGCAAACAAAAAAACC
ACCGCTACCAGCGGTGGTTTGTTTGCCGGATCAAGAGCTACCAACTCTTTTTCCGAAGGTAACTGGCTTC
AGCAGAGCGCAGATACCAAATACTGTTCTTCTAGTGTAGCCGTAGTTAGGCCACCACTTCAAGAACTCTG
TAGCACCGCCTACATACCTCGCTCTGCTAATCCTGTTACCAGTGGCTGCTGCCAGTGGCGATAAGTCGTG
TCTTACCGGGTTGGACTCAAGACGATAGTTACCGGATAAGGCGCAGCGGTCGGGCTGAACGGGGGGTTCG
TGCACACAGCCCAGCTTGGAGCGAACGACCTACACCGAACTGAGATACCTACAGCGTGAGCTATGAGAAA
GCGCCACGCTTCCCGAAGGGAGAAAGGCGGACAGGTATCCGGTAAGCGGCAGGGTCGGAACAGGAGAGCG
CACGAGGGAGCTTCCAGGGGGAAACGCCTGGTATCTTTATAGTCCTGTCGGGTTTCGCCACCTCTGACTT
GAGCGTCGATTTTTGTGATGCTCGTCAGGGGGGCGGAGCCTATGGAAAAACGCCAGCAACGCGGCCTTTT
TACGGTTCCTGGCCTTTTGCTGGCCTTTTGCTCACATGTTCTTTCCTGCGTTATCCCCTGATTCTGTGGA
TAACCGTATTACCGCCTTTGAGTGAGCTGATACCGCTCGCCGCAGCCGAACGACCGAGCGCAGCGAGTCA
GTGAGCGAGGAAGCGGAAGAGCGCCCAATACGCAAACCGCCTCTCCCCGCGCGTTGGCCGATTCATTAAT
GCAGCTGGCACGACAGGTTTCCCGACTGGAAAGCGGGCAGTGAGCGCAACGCAATTAATGTGAGTTAGCT
CACTCATTAGGCACCCCAGGCTTTACACTTTATGCTTCCGGCTCGTATGTTGTGTGGAATTGTGAGCGGA
TAACAATTTCACACAGGAAACAGCTATGACCATGATTACGCCAAGCTTGCATGCATTTAAATCATTACGA
CCGAGATTCCCGGGTAATAACTGATATAATTAAATTGAAGCTCTAATTTGTGAGTTTAGTATACATGCAT
TTACTTATAATACAGTTTTTTAGTTTTGCTGGCCGCATCTTCTCAAATATGCTTCCCAGCCTGC
Features (pLannotate 1.2.2; 16 found; start..end, strand, type, name):
     66..719     -  promoter       GAL1,10 promoter: GAL1 and GAL10 genes of S. cerevisiae; divergent inducible promoter, regulated by Gal4
    740..1795    +  CDS            ERG20: FPPS_YEAST - Also known as BOT3, FDS1, FPP1. Experimental evidence at protein level: Swiss-Prot protein existence level 1. Catalyzes the sequential condensation of isopentenyl pyrophosphate with the allylic pyrophosphates, dimethylallyl pyrophosphate, and then with the resultant geranylpyrophosphate to the ultimate product farnesyl pyrophosphate. From Saccharomyces cerevisiae (strain ATCC 204508 / S288c) (Baker's yeast).
   1838..3499    +  CDS            RLC1_CITSI (fragment): Experimental evidence at protein level: Swiss-Prot protein existence level 1. Catalyzes the conversion of geranyl diphosphate to (+)-(4R)- limonene (PubMed:28272875, PubMed:28272876). Produces exclusively the (+)-enantiomer (PubMed:28272875). Can use neryl diphosphate as substrate (PubMed:28272876). Has no activity with farnesyl diphosphate (PubMed:28272875). From Citrus sinensis (Sweet orange) (Citrus aurantium var. sinensis).
   3802..4587    -  CDS            URA3: PYRF_YEAST - Experimental evidence at protein level: Swiss-Prot protein existence level 1. From Saccharomyces cerevisiae (strain ATCC 204508 / S288c) (Baker's yeast).
   4590..4753    -  promoter       URA3 promoter (fragment): S. cerevisiae URA3
   4760..4917    +  CDS            lacZα (fragment): LacZα fragment of β-galactosidase; lacZ fragment
   4923..5022    -  misc_feature   bom (fragment): basis of mobility region from pBR322
   5124..5159    -  CDS            rop (fragment): Rop protein, which maintains plasmids at low copy number; rop
   5254..5358    +  promoter       AmpR promoter: bla
   5359..6219    +  CDS            AmpR: β-lactamase; bla; confers resistance to ampicillin, carbenicillin, and related antibiotics
   6390..6978    +  rep_origin     ori: high-copy-number ColE1/pMB1/pBR322/pUC origin of replication
   7161..7253    +  CDS            lacI (fragment): lac repressor; lacI; The lac repressor binds to the lac operator to inhibit transcription in E. coli. This inhibition can be relieved by adding lactose or isopropyl-β-D-thiogalactopyranoside (IPTG).
   7266..7287    +  protein_bind   CAP binding site: CAP binding activates transcription in the presence of cAMP. E. coli catabolite activator protein
   7302..7332    +  promoter       lac promoter: promoter for the E. coli lac operon
   7340..7356    +  protein_bind   lac operator: The lac repressor binds to the lac operator to inhibit transcription in E. coli. This inhibition can be relieved by adding lactose or isopropyl-β-D-thiogalactopyranoside (IPTG). lac repressor encoded by lacI
   7510..55      -  CDS            URA3 (fragment) (across the origin): orotidine-5'-phosphate decarboxylase, required for uracil biosynthesis; S. cerevisiae URA3; yeast auxotrophic marker, counterselectable with 5-fluoroorotic acid (5-FOA)
