[The description below was written by a language model from this plasmid's Addgene catalogue record and pLannotate feature annotations shown in this document.]
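Description:
Linked Free ClLIS1 (M) is a yeast integrative expression plasmid built on the pILGFPB5A backbone for metabolic engineering of monoterpene production in Saccharomyces cerevisiae. It is propagated in E. coli through a high-copy ColE1/pUC-type origin with ampicillin selection (AmpR under its own promoter). The feature tables show no yeast replication origin or centromere, consistent with its description as an integrating vector. Selection in yeast relies on uracil prototrophy. The catalogue specifies a Kluyveromyces lactis URA3 marker, whereas the automated annotation labels the full-length URA3 reading frame and its promoter fragment by similarity to the S. cerevisiae gene. A separate short URA3 fragment lies next to the GAL promoter region; its function, and the chromosomal integration locus, are not stated in the record. Remnants of lacZα, lacI, the lac promoter/operator, bom and rop are carried over from the cloning backbone.

The payload is a roughly 2.8 kb translational fusion driven by the GAL10 side of the divergent, Gal4-regulated GAL1,10 promoter. The N-terminal part is yeast farnesyl pyrophosphate synthase ERG20 carrying the F96W and N127W substitutions, joined through a short flexible glycine-rich linker to limonene synthase ClLIS1 from Citrus limon. The annotation software matched the synthase to a closely related Citrus sinensis (+)-limonene synthase and flagged it as a fragment. That enzyme converts geranyl diphosphate to limonene, so the fusion physically couples the prenyl diphosphate synthase to the terpene synthase that consumes its product. No terminator is annotated. The depositor and sequencing-derived records are nearly identical in length and have the same feature layout. The associated work examined how translational fusion of terpene synthases affects metabolic flux and synthase accumulation.
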