Addgene plasmid #182487: Linked Free ClLIS1 (M)
Purpose: Yeast integrative plasmid for expressing fusion protein ERG20(F96W-N127W)-ClLIS1, with linker sequence AG4TGGA (GAL10 promoter). Contains uracil auxotrophic marker (K. lactis URA3)
Depositing lab: Claudia Vickers. Depositing organization: University of Queensland. Publication: Metabolic flux enhancement from the translational fusion of terpene synthases is linked to terpene synthase accumulation. Cheah LC, Liu L, Stark T, Plan MR, Peng B, Lu Z, Schenk G, Sainsbury F, Vickers CE. Metab Eng. 2023 May;77:143-151. doi: 10.1016/j.ymben.2023.03.012. Epub 2023 Mar 28. PubMed 36990382.
Backbone
  Vector backbone: pILGFPB5A
  Vector type: Yeast Expression, Synthetic Biology ; Metabolic engineering
  Selectable markers: URA3
Growth in bacteria
  Bacterial resistance: Ampicillin, 100 μg/mL
  Growth temperature: 37°C
  Growth strain: DH5alpha
  Copy number: High Copy
Gene/Insert
  Gene/Insert name: FPPS(M)-LS (alt name: ERG20(F96W-N127W)-ClLIS1, limonene synthase)
  Species: S. cerevisiae (budding yeast), Synthetic; Citrus limon
  Insert size (bp): 2763
  Promoter: GAL10
  Cloning method: Gibson Cloning
  Sequencing primers: 5′ GTGGTAATGCCATGTAATATGATTATTAAAC; 3′ GCATTGGCACGGTGCAACAC
Terms and licenses: Academic/Nonprofit Terms; Industry Terms: Not Available to Industry
Depositor comments: Please visit https://www.biorxiv.org/content/10.1101/2022.11.08.515726v1 for bioRxiv preprint.
How to cite: Linked Free ClLIS1 (M) was a gift from Claudia Vickers (Addgene plasmid # 182487 ; http://n2t.net/addgene:182487 ; RRID:Addgene_182487)
